Addgene plasmid #171772: pDEST14-DogCatcher
Purpose: Expresses DogCatcher protein in bacterial cytoplasm
Depositing lab: Mark Howarth. Depositing organization: University of Oxford. Publication: DogCatcher allows loop-friendly protein-protein ligation. Keeble AH, Yadav VK, Ferla MP, Bauer CC, Chuntharpursat-Bon E, Huang J, Bon RS, Howarth M. Cell Chem Biol. 2021 Jul 28. pii: S2451-9456(21)00315-9. doi: 10.1016/j.chembiol.2021.07.005. PubMed 34324879.
Backbone
  Vector backbone: pDEST14
  Backbone manufacturer: Thermo Fisher Scientific
  Backbone size w/o insert (bp): 3641
  Total vector size (bp): 4034
  Vector type: Bacterial Expression
Growth in bacteria
  Bacterial resistance: Ampicillin, 100 μg/mL
  Growth temperature: 37°C
  Growth strain: DH5alpha
  Copy number: High Copy
Gene/Insert
  Gene/Insert name: DogCatcher
  Species: Synthetic
  Insert size (bp): 393
  Promoter: T7
  Tag / fusion protein: His6 (N terminal on backbone); TEV cleavage site (N terminal on insert)
  Cloning method: Gibson Cloning
  Sequencing primers: 5′ T7F; 3′ T7R
Terms and licenses: Academic/Nonprofit Terms; Industry Terms: Not Available to Industry
How to cite: pDEST14-DogCatcher was a gift from Mark Howarth (Addgene plasmid # 171772 ; http://n2t.net/addgene:171772 ; RRID:Addgene_171772)
