[The description below was written by a language model from this plasmid's Addgene catalogue record and pLannotate feature annotations shown in this document.]
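Description:
pDEST14-DogCatcher is a bacterial expression plasmid built on the pDEST14 backbone for producing the synthetic DogCatcher protein in the E. coli cytoplasm. The backbone carries a ColE1/pMB1-type origin of replication and is catalogued as high copy, although the annotation also finds the pBR322-derived bom region and a rop gene, which is normally associated with reduced copy number. Selection is by ampicillin through a β-lactamase gene driven by its own promoter. An f1 phage origin is also present. A short hit to an RSF origin and a predicted E. coli open reading frame are most likely just backbone sequence matches and not functional parts.

The expression cassette is a standard T7 arrangement: a T7 promoter and the phage gene 10 ribosome binding site precede the open reading frame, and a T7 terminator follows it, so expression requires a host strain that supplies T7 RNA polymerase. The coding region begins with an N-terminal histidine tag (recorded as His6; the software labels it a partial 8xHis match) for metal-affinity purification, followed by a TEV protease site that allows the tag to be removed, and then the 393 bp DogCatcher insert, which was introduced by Gibson assembly. DogCatcher itself is not annotated in the feature table, and the short "SET1" fragment just before the terminator is probably residual T7 gene 10 sequence from the vector.

According to the associated publication title, DogCatcher is used for loop-friendly protein-protein ligation, so this plasmid serves as the source of purified Catcher partner for such coupling experiments. The sequenced record (3,938 nt) is slightly shorter than the catalogued total size of 4,034 bp.
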