Features (pLannotate 1.2.2; 14 found; start..end, strand, type, name):
      5..77      +  rep_origin     RSF ori (fragment): Plasmids containing the RSF 1030 origin of replication can be propagated in E. coli cells that contain additional plasmids with compatible origins.
     82..221     -  misc_feature   bom: basis of mobility region from pBR322
    323..514     -  CDS            rop: Rop protein, which maintains plasmids at low copy number; rop
    531..911     +  CDS            YPB1_ECOLX: Protein predicted: Swiss-Prot protein existence level 4. From Escherichia coli.
   1023..1041    +  promoter       T7 promoter: promoter for bacteriophage T7 RNA polymerase
   1073..1095    +  RBS            RBS: efficient ribosome binding site from bacteriophage T7 gene 10 (Olins and Rangwala, 1989)
   1113..1132    +  CDS            8xHis (fragment): 8xHis affinity tag
   1154..1174    +  CDS            TEV site: tobacco etch virus (TEV) protease recognition and cleavage site
   1493..1537    +  CDS            SET1 (fragment): solubility-enhancement tag derived from T7 phage gene 10B
   1545..1592    +  terminator     T7 terminator: transcription terminator for bacteriophage T7 RNA polymerase
   1629..2057    +  rep_origin     f1 ori (sequence partly withheld): f1 bacteriophage origin of replication; arrow indicates direction of (+) strand synthesis
   2110..2214    +  promoter       AmpR promoter: bla
   2215..3075    +  CDS            AmpR: β-lactamase; bla; confers resistance to ampicillin, carbenicillin, and related antibiotics
   3246..3834    +  rep_origin     ori: high-copy-number ColE1/pMB1/pBR322/pUC origin of replication
>Addgene plasmid #171772 | pDEST14-DogCatcher | addgene full sequence | sequence record 338514 | Addgene NGS Result
CGCCTTTGAGTGAGCTGATACCGCTCGCCGCAGCCGAACGACCGAGCGCAGCGAGTCAGTGAGCGAGGAA
GCGGAAGAGCGCCTGATGCGGTATTTTCTCCTTACGCATCTGTGCGGTATTTCACACCGCAATGGTGCAC
TCTCAGTACAATCTGCTCTGATGCCGCATAGTTAAGCCAGTATACACTCCGCTATCACTACGTGACTGGG
TCATGGCTGCGCCCCGACACCCGCCAACACCCGCTGACGCGCCCTGACGGGCTTGTCTGCTCCCGGCATC
CGCTTACAGACAAGCTGTGACCGTCTCCGGGAGCTGCATGTGTCAGAGGTTTTCACCGTCATCACCGAAA
CGCGCGAGGCAGCTGCGGTAAAGCTCATCAGCGTGGTCGTGAAGCGATTCACAGATGTCTGCCTGTTCAT
CCGCGTCCAGCTCGTTGAGCTTCTCCAGAAGCGTTAATGTCTGGCTTCTGATAAAGCGGGCCATGTTAAG
GGCGGTTTTTTCCTGTTTGGTCACTGATGCCTCCGTGTAAGGGGGATTTCTGTTCATGGGGGTAATGATA
CCGATGAAACGAGAGAGGATGCTCACGATACGGGTTACTGATGATGAACATGCCCGGTTACTGGAACGTT
GTGAGGGTAAACAACTGGCGGTATGGATGCGGCGGGACCAGAGAAAAATCACTCAGGGTCAATGCCAGCG
CTTCGTTAATACAGATGTAGGTGTTCCACAGGGTAGCCAGCAGCATCCTGCGATGCAGATCCGGAACATA
ATGGTGCAGGGCGCTGACTTCCGCGTTTCCAGACTTTACGAAACACGGAAACCGAAGACCATTCATGTTG
TTGCTCAGGTCGCAGACGTTTTGCAGCAGCAGTCGCTTCACGTTCGCTCGCGTATCGGTGATTCATTCTG
CTAACCAGTAAGGCAACCCCGCCAGCCTAGCCGGGTCCTCAACGACAGGAGCACGATCATGCGCACCCGT
GGCCAGGACCCAACGCTGCCCGAGATCTCGATCCCGCGAAATTAATACGACTCACTATAGGGAGACCACA
ACGGTTTCCCTCTAGAAATAATTTTGTTTAACTTTAAGAAGGAGATATACATATGTCGTACTACCATCAC
CATCACCATCACGATTACGACATCCCAACGACCGAAAACCTGTATTTTCAGGGCGCCATGAAACTGGGCG
AGATTGAATTTATTAAAGTGGACAAAACCGATAAAAAGCCGCTGCGTGGTGCCGTGTTTAGCCTGCAGAA
ACAGCATCCCGACTATCCCGATATCTATGGCGCGATTGATCAGAATGGGACCTATCAAGATGTGCGTACC
GGCGAAGATGGTAAACTGACCTTTACGAATCTGAGCGATGGCAAATATCGCCTGATTGAAAATAGCGAAC
CCCCGGGCTATAAACCGGTGCAGAATAAGCCGATTGTGAGCTTTCGTATTGTGGATGGCGAAGTGCGTGA
TGTGACCAGTATTGTGCCGCAGTAACAAAGCCCGAAAGGAAGCTGAGTTGGCTGCTGCCACCGCTGAGCA
ATAACTAGCATAACCCCTTGGGGCCTCTAAACGGGTCTTGAGGGGTTTTTTGCTGAAAGGAGGAACTATA
TCCGGATTGGCGAATGGG
[124 nt withheld, positions 1629-1752]
C
[91 nt withheld, positions 1754-1844]
A
[49 nt withheld, positions 1846-1894]
CCTTTGACGTTGGAGTCCACGTTCTTT
[37 nt withheld, positions 1922-1958]
ACCCTATCTCGGTCTATTCTTTTGATTTATAAGGGATTTTGCCGATTTCGGCCTATTGGTTAAAAAATGA
GCTGATTTAACAAAAATTTAACGCGAATTTTAACAAAATATTAACGCTTACAATTTAGGTGGCACTTTTC
GGGGAAATGTGCGCGGAACCCCTATTTGTTTATTTTTCTAAATACATTCAAATATGTATCCGCTCATGAG
ACAATAACCCTGGTAAATGCTTCAATAATATTGAAAAAGGAAGAGTATGAGTATTCAACATTTCCGTGTC
GCCCTTATTCCCTTTTTTGCGGCATTTTGCCTTCCTGTTTTTGCTCACCCAGAAACGCTGGTGAAAGTAA
AAGATGCTGAAGATCAGTTGGGTGCACGAGTGGGTTACATCGAACTGGATCTCAACAGCGGTAAGATCCT
TGAGAGTTTTCGCCCCGAAGAACGTTTTCCAATGATGAGCACTTTTAAAGTTCTGCTATGTGGCGCGGTA
TTATCCCGTATTGACGCCGGGCAAGAGCAACTCGGTCGCCGCATACACTATTCTCAGAATGACTTGGTTG
AGTACTCACCAGTCACAGAAAAGCATCTTACGGATGGCATGACAGTAAGAGAATTATGCAGTGCTGCCAT
AACCATGAGTGATAACACTGCGGCCAACTTACTTCTGACAACGATCGGAGGACCGAAGGAGCTAACCGCT
TTTTTGCACAACATGGGGGATCATGTAACTCGCCTTGATCGTTGGGAACCGGAGCTGAATGAAGCCATAC
CAAACGACGAGCGTGACACCACGATGCCTGCAGCAATGGCAACAACGTTGCGCAAACTATTAACTGGCGA
ACTACTTACTCTAGCTTCCCGGCAACAATTAATAGACTGGATGGAGGCGGATAAAGTTGCAGGACCACTT
CTGCGCTCGGCCCTTCCGGCTGGCTGGTTTATTGCTGATAAATCTGGAGCCGGTGAGCGTGGGTCTCGCG
GTATCATTGCAGCACTGGGGCCAGATGGTAAGCCCTCCCGTATCGTAGTTATCTACACGACGGGGAGTCA
GGCAACTATGGATGAACGAAATAGACAGATCGCTGAGATAGGTGCCTCACTGATTAAGCATTGGTAACTG
TCAGACCAAGTTTACTCATATATACTTTAGATTGATTTAAAACTTCATTTTTAATTTAAAAGGATCTAGG
TGAAGATCCTTTTTGATAATCTCATGACCAAAATCCCTTAACGTGAGTTTTCGTTCCACTGAGCGTCAGA
CCCCGTAGAAAAGATCAAAGGATCTTCTTGAGATCCTTTTTTTCTGCGCGTAATCTGCTGCTTGCAAACA
AAAAAACCACCGCTACCAGCGGTGGTTTGTTTGCCGGATCAAGAGCTACCAACTCTTTTTCCGAAGGTAA
CTGGCTTCAGCAGAGCGCAGATACCAAATACTGTCCTTCTAGTGTAGCCGTAGTTAGGCCACCACTTCAA
GAACTCTGTAGCACCGCCTACATACCTCGCTCTGCTAATCCTGTTACCAGTGGCTGCTGCCAGTGGCGAT
AAGTCGTGTCTTACCGGGTTGGACTCAAGACGATAGTTACCGGATAAGGCGCAGCGGTCGGGCTGAACGG
GGGGTTCGTGCACACAGCCCAGCTTGGAGCGAACGACCTACACCGAACTGAGATACCTACAGCGTGAGCT
ATGAGAAAGCGCCACGCTTCCCGAAGGGAGAAAGGCGGACAGGTATCCGGTAAGCGGCAGGGTCGGAACA
GGAGAGCGCACGAGGGAGCTTCCAGGGGGAAACGCCTGGTATCTTTATAGTCCTGTCGGGTTTCGCCACC
TCTGACTTGAGCGTCGATTTTTGTGATGCTCGTCAGGGGGGCGGAGCCTATGGAAAAACGCCAGCAACGC
GGCCTTTTTACGGTTCCTGGCCTTTTGCTGGCCTTTTGCTCACATGTTCTTTCCTGCGTTATCCCCTGAT
TCTGTGGATAACCGTATTAC
