>Addgene plasmid #171772 | pDEST14-DogCatcher | depositor partial sequence | sequence record 333091 | DogCatcher gene
ATGTCGTACTACCATCACCATCACCATCACGATTACGACATCCCAACGACCGAAAACCTGTATTTTCAGG
GCGCCATGAAACTGGGCGAGATTGAATTTATTAAAGTGGACAAAACCGATAAAAAGCCGCTGCGTGGTGC
CGTGTTTAGCCTGCAGAAACAGCATCCCGACTATCCCGATATCTATGGCGCGATTGATCAGAATGGGACC
TATCAAGATGTGCGTACCGGCGAAGATGGTAAACTGACCTTTACGAATCTGAGCGATGGCAAATATCGCC
TGATTGAAAATAGCGAACCCCCGGGCTATAAACCGGTGCAGAATAAGCCGATTGTGAGCTTTCGTATTGT
GGATGGCGAAGTGCGTGATGTGACCAGTATTGTGCCGCAGTAA
